Addgene plasmid #122955: pLenti-CAG-NOTCH2NL-delta EGF repeats (N2NL-delta EGF)-ires-EGFP
Purpose: Lentiviral expression of NOTCH2NL delta EGF repeats under CAG promoter with EGFP expression
Depositing lab: Pierre Vanderhaeghen. Depositing organization: Vlaams Instituut voor Biotechnologie (VIB, vzw). Publication: Human-Specific NOTCH2NL Genes Expand Cortical Neurogenesis through Delta/Notch Regulation. Suzuki IK, Gacquer D, Van Heurck R, Kumar D, Wojno M, Bilheu A, Herpoel A, Lambert N, Cheron J, Polleux F, Detours V, Vanderhaeghen P. Cell. 2018 May 31;173(6):1370-1384.e16. doi: 10.1016/j.cell.2018.03.067. Epub 2018 May 31. PubMed 29856955.
Backbone
  Vector backbone: lentiviral
  Backbone manufacturer: Dr. Cecile Charrier
  Vector type: Lentiviral
Growth in bacteria
  Bacterial resistance: Ampicillin, 100 μg/mL
  Growth temperature: 37°C
  Growth strain: NEB Stable
  Growth instructions: Stbl3 is also recommended.
  Copy number: Unknown
Gene/Insert
  Gene/Insert name: NOTCH2NL-delta EGF repeats (alt name: N2NL-delta EGF)
  Species: H. sapiens (human)
  Insert size (bp): 177
  Mutation: deletion of EGF repeats from full length NOTCH2NLB
  Entrez Gene: NOTCH2NLB (a.k.a. N2N, NOTCH2NL, NOTCH2NLA)
  Promoter: CAG promoter
  Tag / fusion protein: 6xhis tag (C terminal on insert)
  Cloning method: Unknown
  Sequencing primers: 5′ CTACAGCTCCTGGGCAACGT
Terms and licenses: Academic/Nonprofit Terms; Industry Terms: Not Available to Industry
How to cite: pLenti-CAG-NOTCH2NL-delta EGF repeats (N2NL-delta EGF)-ires-EGFP was a gift from Pierre Vanderhaeghen (Addgene plasmid # 122955 ; http://n2t.net/addgene:122955 ; RRID:Addgene_122955)
