[The description below was written by a language model from this plasmid's Addgene catalogue record and pLannotate feature annotations shown in this document.]
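Description:
pLenti-CAG-NOTCH2NL-delta EGF repeats (N2NL-delta EGF)-ires-EGFP is an HIV-1-based lentiviral transfer plasmid of about 11.2 kb for expressing a truncated form of the human-specific NOTCH2NL protein in mammalian cells. It is propagated in E. coli through a high-copy ColE1/pUC-type origin with ampicillin selection, and it also carries an f1 origin. Outside the viral unit, an SV40/EM7-driven bleomycin/Zeocin resistance cassette is annotated. The viral genome is transcribed from a CMV enhancer/promoter fused to a truncated 5' LTR, an arrangement typical of Tat-independent vector designs. This is followed by the Ψ packaging signal with a partial gag region, the Rev response element for Rev-dependent nuclear export, and the cPPT/CTS. A second truncated LTR element and a bGH polyadenylation signal close the unit downstream.

The internal cassette is driven by the CAG promoter, which consists of the CMV enhancer, the chicken β-actin promoter and a chimeric intron. The insert is a 177 bp derivative of full-length NOTCH2NLB from which the EGF repeats have been deleted, recorded as carrying a C-terminal 6xHis tag. The feature table detects only a short NOTCH2NL-matching fragment, consistent with this large deletion, and does not annotate the tag separately. An EMCV IRES downstream allows EGFP to be translated from the same transcript, so transduced cells can be identified by fluorescence, and a WPRE enhances expression. The associated publication concerns NOTCH2NL genes in cortical neurogenesis and Delta/Notch regulation. The construct therefore appears to serve as a domain-deletion mutant for testing whether the EGF repeats are needed for NOTCH2NL function, although the record does not spell out that role.
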