Features (pLannotate 1.2.2; 36 found; start..end, strand, type, name):
     93..210     +  misc_feature   cPPT/CTS: central polypurine tract and central termination sequence of HIV-1
    255..558     +  enhancer       CMV enhancer: human cytomegalovirus immediate early enhancer
    560..837     +  promoter       chicken β-actin promoter: No description available
    838..1854    +  intron         chimeric intron: chimera between introns from chicken β-actin and rabbit β-globin
   1917..1935    +  promoter       T7 promoter: promoter for bacteriophage T7 RNA polymerase
   1950..1968    +  promoter       SP6 promoter: promoter for bacteriophage SP6 RNA polymerase
   2086..2160    +  CDS            NOTCH2NLA (fragment): NT2NA_HUMAN - Also known as N2N From Homo sapiens (Human).
   2199..2785    +  misc_feature   IRES2: internal ribosome entry site (IRES) of the encephalomyocarditis virus (EMCV)
   2786..3505    +  CDS            EGFP: the original enhanced GFP (Yang et al., 1996) mammalian codon-optimized
   3506..3529    +  misc_feature   MCS (fragment): pBluescript multiple cloning site
   3529..4117    +  misc_feature   WPRE: woodchuck hepatitis virus posttranscriptional regulatory element
   4054..4635    +  CDS            nef (fragment): NEF_HV1H2 - Experimental evidence at protein level: Swiss-Prot protein existence level 1. Extracellular Nef protein targets CD4(+) T-lymphocytes for apoptosis by interacting with CXCR4 surface receptors. From Human immunodeficiency virus type 1 group M subtype B (isolate HXB2) (HIV-1).
   4642..4822    +  LTR            5' LTR (truncated): truncated 5' long terminal repeat (LTR) from HIV-1
   4854..5078    +  polyA_signal   bGH poly(A) signal: bovine growth hormone polyadenylation signal
   5082..5103    +  promoter       SV40 promoter (fragment): SV40 enhancer and early promoter
   5124..5552    +  rep_origin     f1 ori (sequence partly withheld): f1 bacteriophage origin of replication; arrow indicates direction of (+) strand synthesis
   5566..5895    +  promoter       SV40 promoter: SV40 enhancer and early promoter
   5943..5990    +  promoter       EM7 promoter: synthetic bacterial promoter&nbsp
   6009..6383    +  CDS            BleoR: antibiotic-binding protein; Sh ble from Streptoalloteichus hindustanus; confers resistance to bleomycin, phleomycin, and Zeocin™
   6393..6518    +  CDS            ble (fragment): BLE_KLEPN - Experimental evidence at protein level: Swiss-Prot protein existence level 1. Binding protein with a strong affinity to the bleomycin family of antibiotics. Binds to CL990; an antimitotic-antibiotic compound. From Klebsiella pneumoniae.
   6513..6634    +  polyA_signal   SV40 poly(A) signal: SV40 polyadenylation signal
   6705..6727    -  protein_bind   lac operator (fragment): The lac repressor binds to the lac operator to inhibit transcription in E. coli. This inhibition can be relieved by adding lactose or isopropyl-β-D-thiogalactopyranoside (IPTG). lac repressor encoded by lacI
   6731..6761    -  promoter       lac promoter: promoter for the E. coli lac operon
   6776..6797    -  protein_bind   CAP binding site: CAP binding activates transcription in the presence of cAMP. E. coli catabolite activator protein
   6810..6902    -  CDS            lacI (fragment): lac repressor; lacI; The lac repressor binds to the lac operator to inhibit transcription in E. coli. This inhibition can be relieved by adding lactose or isopropyl-β-D-thiogalactopyranoside (IPTG).
   7085..7673    -  rep_origin     ori: high-copy-number ColE1/pMB1/pBR322/pUC origin of replication
   7844..8704    -  CDS            AmpR: β-lactamase; bla; confers resistance to ampicillin, carbenicillin, and related antibiotics
   8705..8809    -  promoter       AmpR promoter: bla
   8868..8920    -  misc_feature   bom (fragment): basis of mobility region from pBR322
   9075..9454    +  enhancer       CMV enhancer: human cytomegalovirus immediate early enhancer
   9455..9654    +  promoter       CMV promoter: human cytomegalovirus (CMV) immediate early promoter
   9672..9852    +  LTR            5' LTR (truncated): truncated 5' long terminal repeat (LTR) from HIV-1
   9899..10024   +  misc_feature   HIV-1 Ψ: packaging signal of human immunodeficiency virus type 1
  10008..10371   +  CDS            HIV-1 gag (fragment): gag protein from human immunodeficiency virus 1; gag
  10517..10750   +  misc_feature   RRE: The Rev response element (RRE) of HIV-1 allows for Rev-dependent mRNA export from the nucleus to the cytoplasm.
  11127..43      +  CDS            Rev (fragment) (across the origin): human immunodeficiency virus 1 (HIV-1) Rev protein; rev; enhances nuclear export of unspliced and incompletely spliced viral mRNAs
>Addgene plasmid #122955 | pLenti-CAG-NOTCH2NL-delta EGF repeats (N2NL-delta EGF)-ires-EGFP | addgene full sequence | sequence record 244415 | Addgene NGS Result
GAGAGAGAGACAGAGACAGATCCATTCGATTAGTGAACGGATCGGCACTGCGTGCGCCAATTCTGCAGAC
AAATGGCAGTATTCATCCACAATTTTAAAAGAAAAGGGGGGATTGGGGGGTACAGTGCAGGGGAAAGAAT
AGTAGACATAATAGCAACAGACATACAAACTAAAGAATTACAAAAACAAATTACAAAAATTCAAAATTTT
CGGGTTTATTACAGGGACAGCAGAGATCCAGTTTGGTTAATCCGCGTTACATAACTTACGGTAAATGGCC
CGCCTGGCTGACCGCCCAACGACCCCCGCCCATTGACGTCAATAATGACGTATGTTCCCATAGTAACGCC
AATAGGGACTTTCCATTGACGTCAATGGGTGGAGTATTTACGGTAAACTGCCCACTTGGCAGTACATCAA
GTGTATCATATGCCAAGTACGCCCCCTATTGACGTCAATGACGGTAAATGGCCCGCCTGGCATTATGCCC
AGTACATGACCTTATGGGACTTTCCTACTTGGCAGTACATCTACGTATTAGTCATCGCTATTACCATGGT
CGAGGTGAGCCCCACGTTCTGCTTCACTCTCCCCATCTCCCCCCCCTCCCCACCCCCAATTTTGTATTTA
TTTATTTTTTAATTATTTTGTGCAGCGATGGGGGCGGGGGGGGGGGGGGGGCGCGCGCCRGGSGGGGSGG
GGSGGGGSGRGGGGSGGGGSGGGGSGRGGCGGAGAGGKGCGGCGGCAGCCAATCAGAGCGGCGCGCTCCG
AAAGTTTCCTTTTATGGCGAGGCGGCGGCGGCGGCGGCCCTATAAAAAGCGAAGCGCGCGGCGGGCGGGA
GTCGCTGCGCGCTGCCTTCGCCCCGTGCCCCGCTCCGCCGCCGCCTCGCGCCGCCCGCCCCGGCTCTGAC
TGACCGCGTTACTCCCACAGGTGAGCGGGCGGGACGGCCCTTCTCCTCCGGGCTGTAATTAGCGCTTGGT
TTAATGACGGCTTGTTTCTTTTCTGTGGCTGCGTGAAAGCCTTGAGGGGCTCCGGGAGGGCCCTTTGTGC
GGGGGGAGCGGCTCGGGGGGTGCGTGCGTGTGTGTGTGCGTGGGGAGCGCCGCGTGCGGCTCCGCGCTGC
CCGGCGGCTGTGAGCGCTGCGGGCGCGGCGCGGGGCTTTGTGCGCTCCGCAGTGTGCGCGAGGGGAGCGC
GGCCGGGGGCGGTGCCCCGCGGTGCGGGGGGGGCTGCGAGGGGAACAAAGGCTGCGTGCGGGGTGTGTGC
GTGGGGGGGTGAGCAGGGGGTGTGGGCGCGTCGGTCGGGCTGCAACCCCCCCTGCACCCCCCTCCCCGAG
TTGCTGAGCACGGCCCGGCTTCGGGTGCGGGGCTCCGTACGGGGCGTGGCGCGGGGCTCGCCGTGCCGGG
CGGGGGGTGGCGGCAGGTGGGGGTGCCGGGCGGGGCGGGGCCGCCTCGGGCCGGGGRGGGCTCGGGGGRG
GGGCGCGGCGGCCCCCGGAGCGCCGGCGGCTGTCGAGGCGCGGCGAGCCGCAGCCATTGCCTTTTATGGT
AATCGTGCGAGAGGGCGCAGGGACTTCCTTTGTCCCAAATCTGTGCGGAGCCGAAATCTGGGAGGCGCCG
CCGCACCCCCTCTAGCGGGCGCGGGGCGAAGCGGTGCGGCGCCGGCAGGAAGGAAATGGGCGGGGAGGGC
CTTCGTGCGTCGCCGCGCCGCCGTCCCCTTCTCCCTCTCCAGCCTCGGGGCTGTCCGCGGGGGGACGGCT
GCCTTCGGGGGGGACGGGGCAGGGCGGGGTTCGGCTTCTGGCGTGTGACCGGCGGCTCTAGAGCCTCTGC
TAACCATGTTCATGCCTTCTTCTTTTTCCTACAGCTCCTGGGCAACGTGCTGGTTATTGTGCTGTCTCAT
CATTTTGGCAAAGAATTGCTCGAGCGTAATACGACTCACTATAGGGAGACCCAAGCTTGATTTAGGTGAC
ACTATAGAATACAAGCTACTTGTTCTTTTTGCAGGATCGCCACCATGCCCGCCCTGCGCCCCGCTCTGCT
GTGGGCGCTGCTGGCGCTCTGGCTGTGCTGCGCGACCCCCGCGCATGCAACCGGTGAAACAGTGAGAAGA
GGAACAGAGCTCTGGGAAAGAGACAGGGAAGTCTGGAATGGAAAAGAACACGATGAGAATCACCACCATC
ATCACCACTAGCTAGCGTTAACGATCCGCCCCTCTCCCTCCCCCCCCCCTAACGTTACTGGCCGAAGCCG
CTTGGAATAAGGCCGGTGTGCGTTTGTCTATATGTTATTTTCCACCATATTGCCGTCTTTTGGCAATGTG
AGGGCCCGGAAACCTGGCCCTGTCTTCTTGACGAGCATTCCTAGGGGTCTTTCCCCTCTCGCCAAAGGAA
TGCAAGGTCTGTTGAATGTCGTGAAGGAAGCAGTTCCTCTGGAAGCTTCTTGAAGACAAACAACGTCTGT
AGCGACCCTTTGCAGGCAGCGGAACCCCCCACCTGGCGACAGGTGCCTCTGCGGCCAAAAGCCACGTGTA
TAAGATACACCTGCAAAGGCGGCACAACCCCAGTGCCACGTTGTGAGTTGGATAGTTGTGGAAAGAGTCA
AATGGCTCTCCTCAAGCGTATTCAACAAGGGGCTGAAGGATGCCCAGAAGGTACCCCATTGTATGGGATC
TGATCTGGGGCCTCGGTACACATGCTTTACATGTGTTTAGTCGAGGTTAAAAAAACGTCTAGGCCCCCCG
AACCACGGGGACGTGGTTTTCCTTTGAAAAACACGATGATAATATGGCCACAACCATGGTGAGCAAGGGC
GAGGAGCTGTTCACCGGGGTGGTGCCCATCCTGGTCGAGCTGGACGGCGACGTAAACGGCCACAAGTTCA
GCGTGTCCGGCGAGGGCGAGGGCGATGCCACCTACGGCAAGCTGACCCTGAAGTTCATCTGCACCACCGG
CAAGCTGCCCGTGCCCTGGCCCACCCTCGTGACCACCCTGACCTACGGCGTGCAGTGCTTCAGCCGCTAC
CCCGACCACATGAAGCAGCACGACTTCTTCAAGTCCGCCATGCCCGAAGGCTACGTCCAGGAGCGCACCA
TCTTCTTCAAGGACGACGGCAACTACAAGACCCGCGCCGAGGTGAAGTTCGAGGGCGACACCCTGGTGAA
CCGCATCGAGCTGAAGGGCATCGACTTCAAGGAGGACGGCAACATCCTGGGGCACAAGCTGGAGTACAAC
TACAACAGCCACAACGTCTATATCATGGCCGACAAGCAGAAGAACGGCATCAAGGTGAACTTCAAGATCC
GCCACAACATCGAGGACGGCAGCGTGCAGCTCGCCGACCACTACCAGCAGAACACCCCCATCGGCGACGG
CCCCGTGCTGCTGCCCGACAACCACTACCTGAGCACCCAGTCCGCCCTGAGCAAAGACCCCAACGAGAAG
CGCGATCACATGGTCCTGCTGGAGTTCGTGACCGCCGCCGGGATCACTCTCGGCATGGACGAGCTGTACA
AGTAAAATTCGATATCAAGCTTATCGATAATCAACCTCTGGATTACAAAATTTGTGAAAGATTGACTGGT
ATTCTTAACTATGTTGCTCCTTTTACGCTATGTGGATACGCTGCTTTAATGCCTTTGTATCATGCTATTG
CTTCCCGTATGGCTTTCATTTTCTCCTCCTTGTATAAATCCTGGTTGCTGTCTCTTTATGAGGAGTTGTG
GCCCGTTGTCAGGCAACGTGGCGTGGTGTGCACTGTGTTTGCTGACGCAACCCCCACTGGTTGGGGCATT
GCCACCACCTGTCAGCTCCTTTCCGGGACTTTCGCTTTCCCCCTCCCTATTGCCACGGCGGAACTCATCG
CCGCCTGCCTTGCCCGCTGCTGGACAGGGGCTCGGCTGTTGGGCACTGACAATTCCGTGGTGTTGTCGGG
GAAATCATCGTCCTTTCCTTGGCTGCTCGCCTGTGTTGCCACCTGGATTCTGCGCGGGACGTCCTTCTGC
TACGTCCCTTCGGCCCTCAATCCAGCGGACCTTCCTTCCCGCGGCCTGCTGCCGGCTCTGCGGCCTCTTC
CGCGTCTTCGCCTTCGCCCTCAGACGAGTCGGATCTCCCTTTGGGCCGCCTCCCCGCATCGATACCGTCG
ACCTCGAGACCTAGAAAAACATGGAGCAATCACAAGTAGCAATACAGCAGCTACCAATGCTGATTGTGCC
TGGCTAGAAGCACAAGAGGAGGAGGAGGTGGGTTTTCCAGTCACACCTCAGGTACCTTTAAGACCAATGA
CTTACAAGGCAGCTGTAGATCTTAGCCACTTTTTAAAAGAAAAGGGGGGACTGGAAGGGCTAATTCACTC
CCAACGAAGACAAGATATCCTTGATCTGTGGATCTACCACACACAAGGCTACTTCCCTGATTGGCAGAAC
TACACACCAGGGCCAGGGATCAGATATCCACTGACCTTTGGATGGTGCTACAAGCTAGTACCAGTTGAGC
AAGAGAAGGTAGAAGAAGCCAATGAAGGAGAGAACACCCGCTTGTTACACCCTGTGAGCCTGCATGGGAT
GGATGACCCGGAGAGAGAAGTATTAGAGTGGAGGTTTGACAGCCGCCTAGCATTTCATCACATGGCCCGA
GAGCTGCATCCGGACTGTACTGGGTCTCTCTGGTTAGACCAGATCTGAGCCTGGGAGCTCTCTGGCTAAC
TAGGGAACCCACTGCTTAAGCCTCAATAAAGCTTGCCTTGAGTGCTTCAAGTAGTGTGTGCCCGTCTGTT
GTGTGACTCTGGTAACTAGAGATCCCTCAGACCCTTTTAGTCAGTGTGGAAAATCTCTAGCAGGGCCCGT
TTAAACCCGCTGATCAGCCTCGACTGTGCCTTCTAGTTGCCAGCCATCTGTTGTTTGCCCCTCCCCCGTG
CCTTCCTTGACCCTGGAAGGTGCCACTCCCACTGTCCTTTCCTAATAAAATGAGGAAATTGCATCGCATT
GTCTGAGTAGGTGTCATTCTATTCTGGGGGGTGGGGTGGGGCAGGACAGCAAGGGGGAGGATTGGGAAGA
CAATAGCAGGCATGCTGGGGATGCGGTGGGCTCTATGGCTTCTGAGGCGGAAAGAACCAGCTGGGGCTCT
AGGGGGTATCCCC
[124 nt withheld, positions 5124-5247]
C
[91 nt withheld, positions 5249-5339]
A
[49 nt withheld, positions 5341-5389]
CCTTTGACGTTGGAGTCCACGTTCTTT
[37 nt withheld, positions 5417-5453]
ACCCTATCTCGGTCTATTCTTTTGATTTATAAGGGATTTTGCCGATTTCGGCCTATTGGTTAAAAAATGA
GCTGATTTAACAAAAATTTAACGCGAATTAATTCTGTGGAATGTGTGTCAGTTAGGGTGTGGAAAGTCCC
CAGGCTCCCCAGCAGGCAGAAGTATGCAAAGCATGCATCTCAATTAGTCAGCAACCAGGTGTGGAAAGTC
CCCAGGCTCCCCAGCAGGCAGAAGTATGCAAAGCATGCATCTCAATTAGTCAGCAACCATAGTCCCGCCC
CTAACTCCGCCCATCCCGCCCCTAACTCCGCCCAGTTCCGCCCATTCTCCGCCCCATGGCTGACTAATTT
TTTTTATTTATGCAGAGGCCGAGGCCGCCTCTGCCTCTGAGCTATTCCAGAAGTAGTGAGGAGGCTTTTT
TGGAGGCCTAGGCTTTTGCAAAAAGCTCCCGGGAGCTTGTATATCCATTTTCGGATCTGATCAGCACGTG
TTGACAATTAATCATCGGCATAGTATATCGGCATAGTATAATACGACAAGGTGAGGAACTAAACCATGGC
CAAGTTGACCAGTGCCGTTCCGGTGCTCACCGCGCGCGACGTCGCCGGAGCGGTCGAGTTCTGGACCGAC
CGGCTCGGGTTCTCCCGGGACTTCGTGGAGGACGACTTCGCCGGTGTGGTCCGGGACGACGTGACCCTGT
TCATCAGCGCGGTCCAGGACCAGGTGGTGCCGGACAACACCCTGGCCTGGGTGTGGGTGCGCGGCCTGGA
CGAGCTGTACGCCGAGTGGTCGGAGGTCGTGTCCACGAACTTCCGGGACGCCTCCGGGCCGGCCATGACC
GAGATCGGCGAGCAGCCGTGGGGGCGGGAGTTCGCCCTGCGCGACCCGGCCGGCAACTGCGTGCACTTCG
TGGCCGAGGAGCAGGACTGACACGTGCTACGAGATTTCGATTCCACCGCCGCCTTCTATGAAAGGTTGGG
CTTCGGAATCGTTTTCCGGGACGCCGGCTGGATGATCCTCCAGCGCGGGGATCTCATGCTGGAGTTCTTC
GCCCACCCCAACTTGTTTATTGCAGCTTATAATGGTTACAAATAAAGCAATAGCATCACAAATTTCACAA
ATAAAGCATTTTTTTCACTGCATTCTAGTTGTGGTTTGTCCAAACTCATCAATGTATCTTATCATGTCTG
TATACCGTCGACCTCTAGCTAGAGCTTGGCGTAATCATGGTCATAGCTGTTTCCTGTGTGAAATTGTTAT
CCGCTCACAATTCCACACAACATACGAGCCGGAAGCATAAAGTGTAAAGCCTGGGGTGCCTAATGAGTGA
GCTAACTCACATTAATTGCGTTGCGCTCACTGCCCGCTTTCCAGTCGGGAAACCTGTCGTGCCAGCTGCA
TTAATGAATCGGCCAACGCGCGGGGAGAGGCGGTTTGCGTATTGGGCGCTCTTCCGCTTCCTCGCTCACT
GACTCGCTGCGCTCGGTCGTTCGGCTGCGGCGAGCGGTATCAGCTCACTCAAAGGCGGTAATACGGTTAT
CCACAGAATCAGGGGATAACGCAGGAAAGAACATGTGAGCAAAAGGCCAGCAAAAGGCCAGGAACCGTAA
AAAGGCCGCGTTGCTGGCGTTTTTCCATAGGCTCCGCCCCCCTGACGAGCATCACAAAAATCGACGCTCA
AGTCAGAGGTGGCGAAACCCGACAGGACTATAAAGATACCAGGCGTTTCCCCCTGGAAGCTCCCTCGTGC
GCTCTCCTGTTCCGACCCTGCCGCTTACCGGATACCTGTCCGCCTTTCTCCCTTCGGGAAGCGTGGCGCT
TTCTCATAGCTCACGCTGTAGGTATCTCAGTTCGGTGTAGGTCGTTCGCTCCAAGCTGGGCTGTGTGCAC
GAACCCCCCGTTCAGCCCGACCGCTGCGCCTTATCCGGTAACTATCGTCTTGAGTCCAACCCGGTAAGAC
ACGACTTATCGCCACTGGCAGCAGCCACTGGTAACAGGATTAGCAGAGCGAGGTATGTAGGCGGTGCTAC
AGAGTTCTTGAAGTGGTGGCCTAACTACGGCTACACTAGAAGAACAGTATTTGGTATCTGCGCTCTGCTG
AAGCCAGTTACCTTCGGAAAAAGAGTTGGTAGCTCTTGATCCGGCAAACAAACCACCGCTGGTAGCGGTG
GTTTTTTTGTTTGCAAGCAGCAGATTACGCGCAGAAAAAAAGGATCTCAAGAAGATCCTTTGATCTTTTC
TACGGGGTCTGACGCTCAGTGGAACGAAAACTCACGTTAAGGGATTTTGGTCATGAGATTATCAAAAAGG
ATCTTCACCTAGATCCTTTTAAATTAAAAATGAAGTTTTAAATCAATCTAAAGTATATATGAGTAAACTT
GGTCTGACAGTTACCAATGCTTAATCAGTGAGGCACCTATCTCAGCGATCTGTCTATTTCGTTCATCCAT
AGTTGCCTGACTCCCCGTCGTGTAGATAACTACGATACGGGAGGGCTTACCATCTGGCCCCAGTGCTGCA
ATGATACCGCGAGACCCACGCTCACCGGCTCCAGATTTATCAGCAATAAACCAGCCAGCCGGAAGGGCCG
AGCGCAGAAGTGGTCCTGCAACTTTATCCGCCTCCATCCAGTCTATTAATTGTTGCCGGGAAGCTAGAGT
AAGTAGTTCGCCAGTTAATAGTTTGCGCAACGTTGTTGCCATTGCTACAGGCATCGTGGTGTCACGCTCG
TCGTTTGGTATGGCTTCATTCAGCTCCGGTTCCCAACGATCAAGGCGAGTTACATGATCCCCCATGTTGT
GCAAAAAAGCGGTTAGCTCCTTCGGTCCTCCGATCGTTGTCAGAAGTAAGTTGGCCGCAGTGTTATCACT
CATGGTTATGGCAGCACTGCATAATTCTCTTACTGTCATGCCATCCGTAAGATGCTTTTCTGTGACTGGT
GAGTACTCAACCAAGTCATTCTGAGAATAGTGTATGCGGCGACCGAGTTGCTCTTGCCCGGCGTCAATAC
GGGATAATACCGCGCCACATAGCAGAACTTTAAAAGTGCTCATCATTGGAAAACGTTCTTCGGGGCGAAA
ACTCTCAAGGATCTTACCGCTGTTGAGATCCAGTTCGATGTAACCCACTCGTGCACCCAACTGATCTTCA
GCATCTTTTACTTTCACCAGCGTTTCTGGGTGAGCAAAAACAGGAAGGCAAAATGCCGCAAAAAAGGGAA
TAAGGGCGACACGGAAATGTTGAATACTCATACTCTTCCTTTTTCAATATTATTGAAGCATTTATCAGGG
TTATTGTCTCATGAGCGGATACATATTTGAATGTATTTAGAAAAATAAACAAATAGGGGTTCCGCGCACA
TTTCCCCGAAAAGTGCCACCTGACGTCGACGGATCGGGAGATCTCCCGATCCCCTATGGTGCACTCTCAG
TACAATCTGCTCTGATGCCGCATAGTTAAGCCAGTATCTGCTCCCTGCTTGTGTGTTGGAGGTCGCTGAG
TAGTGCGCGAGCAAAATTTAAGCTACAACAAGGCAAGGCTTGACCGACAATTGCATGAAGAATCTGCTTA
GGGTTAGGCGTTTTGCGCTGCTTCGCGATGTACGGGCCAGATATACGCGTTGACATTGATTATTGACTAG
TTATTAATAGTAATCAATTACGGGGTCATTAGTTCATAGCCCATATATGGAGTTCCGCGTTACATAACTT
ACGGTAAATGGCCCGCCTGGCTGACCGCCCAACGACCCCCGCCCATTGACGTCAATAATGACGTATGTTC
CCATAGTAACGCCAATAGGGACTTTCCATTGACGTCAATGGGTGGAGTATTTACGGTAAACTGCCCACTT
GGCAGTACATCAAGTGTATCATATGCCAAGTACGCCCCCTATTGACGTCAATGACGGTAAATGGCCCGCC
TGGCATTATGCCCAGTACATGACCTTATGGGACTTTCCTACTTGGCAGTACATCTACGTATTAGTCATCG
CTATTACCATGGTGATGCGGTTTTGGCAGTACATCAATGGGCGTGGATAGCGGTTTGACTCACGGGGATT
TCCAAGTCTCCACCCCATTGACGTCAATGGGAGTTTGTTTTGGCACCAAAATCAACGGGACTTTCCAAAA
TGTCGTAACAACTCCGCCCCATTGACGCAAATGGGCGGTAGGCGTGTACGGTGGGAGGTCTATATAAGCA
GCGCGTTTTGCCTGTACTGGGTCTCTCTGGTTAGACCAGATCTGAGCCTGGGAGCTCTCTGGCTAACTAG
GGAACCCACTGCTTAAGCCTCAATAAAGCTTGCCTTGAGTGCTTCAAGTAGTGTGTGCCCGTCTGTTGTG
TGACTCTGGTAACTAGAGATCCCTCAGACCCTTTTAGTCAGTGTGGAAAATCTCTAGCAGTGGCGCCCGA
ACAGGGACTTGAAAGCGAAAGGGAAACCAGAGGAGCTCTCTCGACGCAGGACTCGGCTTGCTGAAGCGCG
CACGGCAAGAGGCGAGGGGCGGCGACTGGTGAGTACGCCAAAAATTTTGACTAGCGGAGGCTAGAAGGAG
AGAGATGGGTGCGAGAGCGTCAGTATTAAGCGGGGGAGAATTAGATCGCGATGGGAAAAAATTCGGTTAA
GGCCAGGGGGAAAGAAAAAATATAAATTAAAACATATAGTATGGGCAAGCAGGGAGCTAGAACGATTCGC
AGTTAATCCTGGCCTGTTAGAAACATCAGAAGGCTGTAGACAAATACTGGGACAGCTACAACCATCCCTT
CAGACAGGATCAGAAGAACTTAGATCATTATATAATACAGTAGCAACCCTCTATTGTGTGCATCAAAGGA
TAGAGATAAAAGACACCAAGGAAGCTTTAGACAAGATAGAGGAAGAGCAAAACAAAAGTAAGACCACCGC
ACAGCAAGCGGCCGCTGATCTTCAGACCTGGAGGAGGAGATATGAGGGACAATTGGAGAAGTGAATTATA
TAAATATAAAGTAGTAAAAATTGAACCATTAGGAGTAGCACCCACCAAGGCAAAGAGAAGAGTGGTGCAG
AGAGAAAAAAGAGCAGTGGGAATAGGAGCTTTGTTCCTTGGGTTCTTGGGAGCAGCAGGAAGCACTATGG
GCGCAGCGTCAATGACGCTGACGGTACAGGCCAGACAATTATTGTCTGGTATAGTGCAGCAGCAGAACAA
TTTGCTGAGGGCTATTGAGGCGCAACAGCATCTGTTGCAACTCACAGTCTGGGGCATCAAGCAGCTCCAG
GCAAGAATCCTGGCTGTGGAAAGATACCTAAAGGATCAACAGCTCCTGGGGATTTGGGGTTGCTCTGGAA
AACTCATTTGCACCACTGCTGTGCCTTGGAATGCTAGTTGGAGTAATAAATCTCTGGAACAGATTTGGAA
TCACACGACCTGGATGGAGTGGGACAGAGAAATTAACAATTACACAAGCTTAATACACTCCTTAATTGAA
GAATCGCAAAACCAGCAAGAAAAGAATGAACAAGAATTATTGGAATTAGATAAATGGGCAAGTTTGTGGA
ATTGGTTTAACATAACAAATTGGCTGTGGTATATAAAATTATTCATAATGATAGTAGGAGGCTTGGTAGG
TTTAAGAATAGTTTTTGCTGTACTTTCTATAGTGAATAGAGTTAGGCAGGGATATTCACCATTATCGTTT
CAGACCCACCTCCCAACCCCGAGGGGACCCGACAGGCCCGAAGGAATAGAAGAAGAAGGTG
